Addgene plasmid #163985: pcDNA3.1 6A NLRP1 UPA-CARD-FLAG E1414R
Purpose: Mammalian expression vector encoding human NLRP1 UPA-CARD (filament-deficient mutant) with a C-terminal FLAG tag
Depositing lab: Hao Wu. Depositing organization: Boston Children's Hospital. Publication: Mechanism of filament formation in UPA-promoted CARD8 and NLRP1 inflammasomes. Robert Hollingsworth L, David L, Li Y, Griswold AR, Ruan J, Sharif H, Fontana P, Orth-He EL, Fu TM, Bachovchin DA, Wu H. Nat Commun. 2021 Jan 8;12(1):189. doi: 10.1038/s41467-020-20320-y. PubMed 33420033.
Backbone
  Vector backbone: pcDNA3.1 LIC 6A
  Vector type: Mammalian Expression
Growth in bacteria
  Bacterial resistance: Ampicillin, 100 μg/mL
  Growth temperature: 37°C
  Growth strain: DH5alpha
  Copy number: High Copy
Gene/Insert
  Gene/Insert name: NLRP1 UPA-CARD
  Species: H. sapiens (human)
  Mutation: E1414R
  Entrez Gene: NLRP1 (a.k.a. AIADK, CARD7, CIDED, CLR17.1, DEFCAP, DEFCAP-L/S, JRRP, MSPC, NAC, NALP1, PP1044, SLEV1, VAMAS1)
  Tag / fusion protein: FLAG (C terminal on insert)
  Cloning method: Ligation Independent Cloning
Terms and licenses: Academic/Nonprofit Terms; Industry Terms: Not Available to Industry
How to cite: pcDNA3.1 6A NLRP1 UPA-CARD-FLAG E1414R was a gift from Hao Wu (Addgene plasmid # 163985 ; http://n2t.net/addgene:163985 ; RRID:Addgene_163985)
