[The description below was written by a language model from this plasmid's Addgene catalogue record and pLannotate feature annotations shown in this document.]
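Description:
pcDNA3.1 6A NLRP1 UPA-CARD-FLAG E1414R is a 6,265-nt mammalian expression plasmid built on the pcDNA3.1 LIC 6A backbone, a pcDNA3.1 derivative adapted for ligation-independent cloning. It is maintained in E. coli through a high-copy ColE1/pUC-type origin and selected with ampicillin via the β-lactamase gene and its native promoter. An f1 origin is also present, and a neomycin phosphotransferase cassette driven by the SV40 early promoter and terminated by an SV40 polyadenylation signal offers the option of G418 selection in transfected mammalian cells.

The payload is a fragment of human NLRP1 comprising the UPA subdomain and the C-terminal CARD, annotated as an approximately 800-nt partial NLRP1 coding sequence. It is transcribed from the human CMV immediate-early enhancer and promoter and terminated by the bovine growth hormone poly(A) signal. Flanking T7 and SP6 promoters are standard backbone elements that can serve for in vitro transcription or as sequencing primer sites. According to the catalogue entry, the insert carries a C-terminal FLAG tag for detection or immunoprecipitation, although the tag is not called out separately in the feature table. Several short annotated fragments (HIV-1 LTR, attB2, ble, lacI, bom) appear to be partial matches or backbone remnants rather than functional parts.

The insert bears the E1414R substitution, which the record describes as a filament-deficient mutant. The construct is therefore suited to expressing a tagged NLRP1 UPA-CARD fragment in mammalian cells as a loss-of-function comparison in studies of UPA-promoted CARD filament formation and inflammasome assembly.
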