Features (pLannotate 1.2.2; 22 found; start..end, strand, type, name):
      1..380     +  enhancer       CMV enhancer: human cytomegalovirus immediate early enhancer
    381..584     +  promoter       CMV promoter: human cytomegalovirus (CMV) immediate early promoter
    580..613     +  LTR            5' LTR (truncated) (fragment): truncated 5' long terminal repeat (LTR) from HIV-1
    629..647     +  promoter       T7 promoter: promoter for bacteriophage T7 RNA polymerase
    692..1486    +  CDS            NLRP1 (fragment): NLRP1_HUMAN - Also known as CARD7, DEFCAP From Homo sapiens (Human).
   1488..1512    -  protein_bind   attB2: mutant version of attB; recombination site for the Gateway® BP reaction BP Clonase™
   1584..1602    -  promoter       SP6 promoter: promoter for bacteriophage SP6 RNA polymerase
   1628..1852    +  polyA_signal   bGH poly(A) signal: bovine growth hormone polyadenylation signal
   1856..1877    +  promoter       SV40 promoter (fragment): SV40 enhancer and early promoter
   1898..2326    +  rep_origin     f1 ori (sequence partly withheld): f1 bacteriophage origin of replication; arrow indicates direction of (+) strand synthesis
   2340..2669    +  promoter       SV40 promoter: SV40 enhancer and early promoter
   2736..3527    +  CDS            neo: KKA2_KLEPN - Also known as kan, nptII. Experimental evidence at protein level: Swiss-Prot protein existence level 1. Resistance to kanamycin, neomycin, paromomycin, ribostamycin, butirosin and gentamicin B. From Klebsiella pneumoniae.
   3551..3709    +  CDS            ble (fragment): BLE_KLEPN - Experimental evidence at protein level: Swiss-Prot protein existence level 1. Binding protein with a strong affinity to the bleomycin family of antibiotics. Binds to CL990; an antimitotic-antibiotic compound. From Klebsiella pneumoniae.
   3704..3825    +  polyA_signal   SV40 poly(A) signal: SV40 polyadenylation signal
   3898..3914    -  protein_bind   lac operator: The lac repressor binds to the lac operator to inhibit transcription in E. coli. This inhibition can be relieved by adding lactose or isopropyl-β-D-thiogalactopyranoside (IPTG). lac repressor encoded by lacI
   3922..3952    -  promoter       lac promoter: promoter for the E. coli lac operon
   3967..3988    -  protein_bind   CAP binding site: CAP binding activates transcription in the presence of cAMP. E. coli catabolite activator protein
   4001..4093    -  CDS            lacI (fragment): lac repressor; lacI; The lac repressor binds to the lac operator to inhibit transcription in E. coli. This inhibition can be relieved by adding lactose or isopropyl-β-D-thiogalactopyranoside (IPTG).
   4276..4864    -  rep_origin     ori: high-copy-number ColE1/pMB1/pBR322/pUC origin of replication
   5035..5895    -  CDS            AmpR: β-lactamase; bla; confers resistance to ampicillin, carbenicillin, and related antibiotics
   5896..6000    -  promoter       AmpR promoter: bla
   6059..6111    -  misc_feature   bom (fragment): basis of mobility region from pBR322
>Addgene plasmid #163985 | pcDNA3.1 6A NLRP1 UPA-CARD-FLAG E1414R | addgene full sequence | sequence record 324560 | Addgene NGS Result
GACATTGATTATTGACTAGTTATTAATAGTAATCAATTACGGGGTCATTAGTTCATAGCCCATATATGGA
GTTCCGCGTTACATAACTTACGGTAAATGGCCCGCCTGGCTGACCGCCCAACGACCCCCGCCCATTGACG
TCAATAATGACGTATGTTCCCATAGTAACGCCAATAGGGACTTTCCATTGACGTCAATGGGTGGAGTATT
TACGGTAAACTGCCCACTTGGCAGTACATCAAGTGTATCATATGCCAAGTACGCCCCCTATTGACGTCAA
TGACGGTAAATGGCCCGCCTGGCATTATGCCCAGTACATGACCTTATGGGACTTTCCTACTTGGCAGTAC
ATCTACGTATTAGTCATCGCTATTACCATGGTGATGCGGTTTTGGCAGTACATCAATGGGCGTGGATAGC
GGTTTGACTCACGGGGATTTCCAAGTCTCCACCCCATTGACGTCAATGGGAGTTTGTTTTGGCACCAAAA
TCAACGGGACTTTCCAAAATGTCGTAACAACTCCGCCCCATTGACGCAAATGGGCGGTAGGCGTGTACGG
TGGGAGGTCTATATAAGCAGAGCTCTCTGGCTAACTAGAGAACCCACTGCTTACTGGCTTATCGAAATTA
ATACGACTCACTATAGGGAGACCCAAGCTTGGTACCGAGCTCGGATCCCTACTTCCAATCCAATGCCACC
ATGTCCCCCTTGGGAGTCCTCCTGAAAATGATCCATAATGCCCTGCGCTTCATTCCCGTCACCTCTGTGG
TGTTGCTTTACCACCGCGTCCATCCTGAGGAAGTCACCTTCCACCTCTACCTGATCCCAAGTGACTGCTC
CATTCGGAAGGCCATAGATGATCTAGAAATGAAATTCCAGTTTGTGCGAATCCACAAGCCACCCCCGCTG
ACCCCACTTTATATGGGCTGTCGTTACACTGTGTCTGGGTCTGGTTCAGGGATGCTGGAAATACTCCCCA
AGGAACTGGAGCTCTGCTATCGAAGCCCTGGAGAAGACCAGCTGTTCTCGGAGTTCTACGTTGGCCACTT
GGGATCAGGGATCAGGCTGCAAGTGAAAGACAAGAAAGATGAGACTCTGGTGTGGGAGGCCTTGGTGAAA
CCAGGAGATCTCATGCCTGCAACTACTCTGATCCCTCCAGCCCGCATAGCCGTACCTTCACCTCTGGATG
CCCCGCAGTTGCTGCACTTTGTGGACCAGTATCGAGAGCAGCTGATAGCCCGAGTGACATCGGTGGAGGT
TGTCTTGGACAAACTGCATGGACAGGTGCTGAGCCAGGAGCAGTACCGGAGGGTGCTGGCTGAGAACACG
AGGCCCAGCCAGATGCGGAAGCTGTTCAGCTTGAGCCAGTCCTGGGACCGGAAGTGCAAAGATGGACTCT
ACCAAGCCCTGAAGGAGACCCATCCTCACCTCATTATGGAACTCTGGGAGAAGGGCAGCAAAAAGGGACT
CCTGCCACTCAGCAGCGACCCAGCTTTCTTGTACAAAGTGGTTGATATCGACTACAAGGACGATGACGAC
AAGTAGTAATAACATTGGAAGTGGATAATCTAGAGGGCCCTATTCTATAGTGTCACCTAAATGCTAGAGC
TCGCTGATCAGCCTCGACTGTGCCTTCTAGTTGCCAGCCATCTGTTGTTTGCCCCTCCCCCGTGCCTTCC
TTGACCCTGGAAGGTGCCACTCCCACTGTCCTTTCCTAATAAAATGAGGAAATTGCATCGCATTGTCTGA
GTAGGTGTCATTCTATTCTGGGGGGTGGGGTGGGGCAGGACAGCAAGGGGGAGGATTGGGAAGACAATAG
CAGGCATGCTGGGGATGCGGTGGGCTCTATGGCTTCTGAGGCGGAAAGAACCAGCTGGGGCTCTAGGGGG
TATCCCC
[124 nt withheld, positions 1898-2021]
C
[91 nt withheld, positions 2023-2113]
A
[49 nt withheld, positions 2115-2163]
CCTTTGACGTTGGAGTCCACGTTCTTT
[37 nt withheld, positions 2191-2227]
ACCCTATCTCGGTCTATTCTTTTGATTTATAAGGGATTTTGCCGATTTCGGCCTATTGGTTAAAAAATGA
GCTGATTTAACAAAAATTTAACGCGAATTAATTCTGTGGAATGTGTGTCAGTTAGGGTGTGGAAAGTCCC
CAGGCTCCCCAGCAGGCAGAAGTATGCAAAGCATGCATCTCAATTAGTCAGCAACCAGGTGTGGAAAGTC
CCCAGGCTCCCCAGCAGGCAGAAGTATGCAAAGCATGCATCTCAATTAGTCAGCAACCATAGTCCCGCCC
CTAACTCCGCCCATCCCGCCCCTAACTCCGCCCAGTTCCGCCCATTCTCCGCCCCATGGCTGACTAATTT
TTTTTATTTATGCAGAGGCCGAGGCCGCCTCTGCCTCTGAGCTATTCCAGAAGTAGTGAGGAGGCTTTTT
TGGAGGCCTAGGCTTTTGCAAAAAGCTCCCGGGAGCTTGTATATCCATTTTCGGATCTGATCAAGAGACA
GGATGAGGATCGTTTCGCATGATTGAACAAGATGGATTGCACGCAGGTTCTCCGGCCGCTTGGGTGGAGA
GGCTATTCGGCTATGACTGGGCACAACAGACAATCGGCTGCTCTGATGCCGCCGTGTTCCGGCTGTCAGC
GCAGGGGCGCCCGGTTCTTTTTGTCAAGACCGACCTGTCCGGTGCCCTGAATGAACTGCAGGACGAGGCA
GCGCGGCTATCGTGGCTGGCCACGACGGGCGTTCCTTGCGCAGCTGTGCTCGACGTTGTCACTGAAGCGG
GAAGGGACTGGCTGCTATTGGGCGAAGTGCCGGGGCAGGATCTCCTGTCATCTCACCTTGCTCCTGCCGA
GAAAGTATCCATCATGGCTGATGCAATGCGGCGGCTGCATACGCTTGATCCGGCTACCTGCCCATTCGAC
CACCAAGCGAAACATCGCATCGAGCGAGCACGTACTCGGATGGAAGCCGGTCTTGTCGATCAGGATGATC
TGGACGAAGAGCATCAGGGGCTCGCGCCAGCCGAACTGTTCGCCAGGCTCAAGGCGCGCATGCCCGACGG
CGAGGATCTCGTCGTGACCCATGGCGATGCCTGCTTGCCGAATATCATGGTGGAAAATGGCCGCTTTTCT
GGATTCATCGACTGTGGCCGGCTGGGTGTGGCGGACCGCTATCAGGACATAGCGTTGGCTACCCGTGATA
TTGCTGAAGAGCTTGGCGGCGAATGGGCTGACCGCTTCCTCGTGCTTTACGGTATCGCCGCTCCCGATTC
GCAGCGCATCGCCTTCTATCGCCTTCTTGACGAGTTCTTCTGAGCGGGACTCTGGGGTTCGAAATGACCG
ACCAAGCGACGCCCAACCTGCCATCACGAGATTTCGATTCCACCGCCGCCTTCTATGAAAGGTTGGGCTT
CGGAATCGTTTTCCGGGACGCCGGCTGGATGATCCTCCAGCGCGGGGATCTCATGCTGGAGTTCTTCGCC
CACCCCAACTTGTTTATTGCAGCTTATAATGGTTACAAATAAAGCAATAGCATCACAAATTTCACAAATA
AAGCATTTTTTTCACTGCATTCTAGTTGTGGTTTGTCCAAACTCATCAATGTATCTTATCATGTCTGTAT
ACCGTCGACCTCTAGCTAGAGCTTGGCGTAATCATGGTCATAGCTGTTTCCTGTGTGAAATTGTTATCCG
CTCACAATTCCACACAACATACGAGCCGGAAGCATAAAGTGTAAAGCCTGGGGTGCCTAATGAGTGAGCT
AACTCACATTAATTGCGTTGCGCTCACTGCCCGCTTTCCAGTCGGGAAACCTGTCGTGCCAGCTGCATTA
ATGAATCGGCCAACGCGCGGGGAGAGGCGGTTTGCGTATTGGGCGCTCTTCCGCTTCCTCGCTCACTGAC
TCGCTGCGCTCGGTCGTTCGGCTGCGGCGAGCGGTATCAGCTCACTCAAAGGCGGTAATACGGTTATCCA
CAGAATCAGGGGATAACGCAGGAAAGAACATGTGAGCAAAAGGCCAGCAAAAGGCCAGGAACCGTAAAAA
GGCCGCGTTGCTGGCGTTTTTCCATAGGCTCCGCCCCCCTGACGAGCATCACAAAAATCGACGCTCAAGT
CAGAGGTGGCGAAACCCGACAGGACTATAAAGATACCAGGCGTTTCCCCCTGGAAGCTCCCTCGTGCGCT
CTCCTGTTCCGACCCTGCCGCTTACCGGATACCTGTCCGCCTTTCTCCCTTCGGGAAGCGTGGCGCTTTC
TCATAGCTCACGCTGTAGGTATCTCAGTTCGGTGTAGGTCGTTCGCTCCAAGCTGGGCTGTGTGCACGAA
CCCCCCGTTCAGCCCGACCGCTGCGCCTTATCCGGTAACTATCGTCTTGAGTCCAACCCGGTAAGACACG
ACTTATCGCCACTGGCAGCAGCCACTGGTAACAGGATTAGCAGAGCGAGGTATGTAGGCGGTGCTACAGA
GTTCTTGAAGTGGTGGCCTAACTACGGCTACACTAGAAGAACAGTATTTGGTATCTGCGCTCTGCTGAAG
CCAGTTACCTTCGGAAAAAGAGTTGGTAGCTCTTGATCCGGCAAACAAACCACCGCTGGTAGCGGTGGTT
TTTTTGTTTGCAAGCAGCAGATTACGCGCAGAAAAAAAGGATCTCAAGAAGATCCTTTGATCTTTTCTAC
GGGGTCTGACGCTCAGTGGAACGAAAACTCACGTTAAGGGATTTTGGTCATGAGATTATCAAAAAGGATC
TTCACCTAGATCCTTTTAAATTAAAAATGAAGTTTTAAATCAATCTAAAGTATATATGAGTAAACTTGGT
CTGACAGTTACCAATGCTTAATCAGTGAGGCACCTATCTCAGCGATCTGTCTATTTCGTTCATCCATAGT
TGCCTGACTCCCCGTCGTGTAGATAACTACGATACGGGAGGGCTTACCATCTGGCCCCAGTGCTGCAATG
ATACCGCGAGACCCACGCTCACCGGCTCCAGATTTATCAGCAATAAACCAGCCAGCCGGAAGGGCCGAGC
GCAGAAGTGGTCCTGCAACTTTATCCGCCTCCATCCAGTCTATTAATTGTTGCCGGGAAGCTAGAGTAAG
TAGTTCGCCAGTTAATAGTTTGCGCAACGTTGTTGCCATTGCTACAGGCATCGTGGTGTCACGCTCGTCG
TTTGGTATGGCTTCATTCAGCTCCGGTTCCCAACGATCAAGGCGAGTTACATGATCCCCCATGTTGTGCA
AAAAAGCGGTTAGCTCCTTCGGTCCTCCGATCGTTGTCAGAAGTAAGTTGGCCGCAGTGTTATCACTCAT
GGTTATGGCAGCACTGCATAATTCTCTTACTGTCATGCCATCCGTAAGATGCTTTTCTGTGACTGGTGAG
TACTCAACCAAGTCATTCTGAGAATAGTGTATGCGGCGACCGAGTTGCTCTTGCCCGGCGTCAATACGGG
ATAATACCGCGCCACATAGCAGAACTTTAAAAGTGCTCATCATTGGAAAACGTTCTTCGGGGCGAAAACT
CTCAAGGATCTTACCGCTGTTGAGATCCAGTTCGATGTAACCCACTCGTGCACCCAACTGATCTTCAGCA
TCTTTTACTTTCACCAGCGTTTCTGGGTGAGCAAAAACAGGAAGGCAAAATGCCGCAAAAAAGGGAATAA
GGGCGACACGGAAATGTTGAATACTCATACTCTTCCTTTTTCATTATTATTGAAGCATTTATCAGGGTTA
TTGTCTCATGAGCGGATACATATTTGAATGTATTTAGAAAAATAAACAAATAGGGGTTCCGCGCACATTT
CCCCGAAAAGTGCCACCTGACGTCGACGGATCGGGAGATCTCCCGATCCCCTATGGTGCACTCTCAGTAC
AATCTGCTCTGATGCCGCATAGTTAAGCCAGTATCTGCTCCCTGCTTGTGTGTTGGAGGTCGCTGAGTAG
TGCGCGAGCAAAATTTAAGCTACAACAAGGCAAGGCTTGACCGACAATTGCATGAAGAATCTGCTTAGGG
TTAGGCGTTTTGCGCTGCTTCGCGATGTACGGGCCAGATATACGCGTT
