>Addgene plasmid #163985 | pcDNA3.1 6A NLRP1 UPA-CARD-FLAG E1414R | depositor partial sequence | sequence record 318204 | Insert sequence
ATGTCCCCCTTGGGAGTCCTCCTGAAAATGATCCATAATGCCCTGCGCTTCATTCCCGTCACCTCTGTGG
TGTTGCTTTACCACCGCGTCCATCCTGAGGAAGTCACCTTCCACCTCTACCTGATCCCAAGTGACTGCTC
CATTCGGAAGGCCATAGATGATCTAGAAATGAAATTCCAGTTTGTGCGAATCCACAAGCCACCCCCGCTG
ACCCCACTTTATATGGGCTGTCGTTACACTGTGTCTGGGTCTGGTTCAGGGATGCTGGAAATACTCCCCA
AGGAACTGGAGCTCTGCTATCGAAGCCCTGGAGAAGACCAGCTGTTCTCGGAGTTCTACGTTGGCCACTT
GGGATCAGGGATCAGGCTGCAAGTGAAAGACAAGAAAGATGAGACTCTGGTGTGGGAGGCCTTGGTGAAA
CCAGGAGATCTCATGCCTGCAACTACTCTGATCCCTCCAGCCCGCATAGCCGTACCTTCACCTCTGGATG
CCCCGCAGTTGCTGCACTTTGTGGACCAGTATCGAGAGCAGCTGATAGCCCGAGTGACATCGGTGGAGGT
TGTCTTGGACAAACTGCATGGACAGGTGCTGAGCCAGGAGCAGTACCGGAGGGTGCTGGCTGAGAACACG
AGGCCCAGCCAGATGCGGAAGCTGTTCAGCTTGAGCCAGTCCTGGGACCGGAAGTGCAAAGATGGACTCT
ACCAAGCCCTGAAGGAGACCCATCCTCACCTCATTATGGAACTCTGGGAGAAGGGCAGCAAAAAGGGACT
CCTGCCACTCAGCAGCGACCCAGCTTTCTTGTACAAAGTGGTTGATATCGACTACAAGGACGATGACGAC
AAGTAG
